Addgene plasmid #125114: pSR358.4
Purpose: Expression of narL(1-159aa)-liaR(154-211aa) chimera under PLtetO-1, output Promoter PliaI121
Depositing lab: Jeffrey Tabor. Depositing organization: Rice University. Publication: Rewiring bacterial two-component systems by modular DNA-binding domain swapping. Schmidl SR, Ekness F, Sofjan K, Daeffler KN, Brink KR, Landry BP, Gerhardt KP, Dyulgyarov N, Sheth RU, Tabor JJ. Nat Chem Biol. 2019 Jul;15(7):690-698. doi: 10.1038/s41589-019-0286-6. Epub 2019 May 20. PubMed 31110305.
Backbone
  Vector backbone: pProTet.E333
  Total vector size (bp): 4674
  Vector type: Bacterial Expression, Synthetic Biology
Growth in bacteria
  Bacterial resistance: Chloramphenicol, 25 μg/mL
  Growth temperature: 37°C
  Growth strain: JW1212
  Copy number: High Copy
Gene/Insert 1
  Gene/Insert name: narL(REC)-liaR(DBD)159
  Species: Synthetic
  Insert size (bp): 651
Gene/Insert 2
  Gene/Insert name: sfgfp (alt name: Super folder GFP)
  Species: Synthetic
  Insert size (bp): 714
Gene/Insert 3
  Gene/Insert name: tetR
  Species: Tn10 from E. coli
  Insert size (bp): 625
  GenBank ID: NC_009133.1
Terms and licenses: Academic/Nonprofit Terms; Industry Terms: Not Available to Industry
How to cite: pSR358.4 was a gift from Jeffrey Tabor (Addgene plasmid # 125114 ; http://n2t.net/addgene:125114 ; RRID:Addgene_125114)
