[The description below was written by a language model from this plasmid's Addgene catalogue record and pLannotate feature annotations shown in this document.]
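Description:
pSR358.4 is a 4.7 kb bacterial expression and synthetic-biology plasmid built on the pProTet.E333 backbone. It replicates in E. coli from a high-copy ColE1/pMB1-type origin and is selected with chloramphenicol through a cat gene driven by its own promoter and followed by the lambda t0 terminator. The recorded propagation strain is JW1212.

The plasmid carries three transcription units in the same orientation, each insulated by rrnB T1 and, for the first two, T7Te terminators. The first places a synthetic chimeric response regulator under the PLtetO-1 promoter. This protein joins the receiver domain of E. coli NarL (residues 1–159) to the DNA-binding domain of LiaR (residues 154–211). The automated annotation labels the whole open reading frame simply as narL, but the catalogue entry identifies it as the domain-swapped fusion. The second unit is the reporter, superfolder GFP. According to the stated purpose it is driven by the PliaI121 output promoter, which the feature table does not annotate; it presumably lies in the unannotated stretch upstream of the sfGFP coding sequence. The third unit expresses TetR from Tn10 under a constitutive promoter matching a fragment of J23119. TetR represses PLtetO-1, so expression of the chimera can be tuned with a tetracycline-type inducer.

Together these parts form a test system for rewiring two-component signalling by DNA-binding domain swapping. Signal received through the NarL receiver domain, which natively responds to nitrate/nitrite via NarX or NarQ, should be redirected to a LiaR-controlled promoter and read out as GFP fluorescence. No sensor kinase is encoded on this plasmid, so it must be supplied from elsewhere.
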