Features (pLannotate 1.2.2; 15 found; start..end, strand, type, name):
     75..148     +  promoter       PLtetO-1 promoter: modified phage lambda PL promoter with tet operator sites (Lutz and Bujard, 1997)
    183..818     +  CDS            narL: NARL_ECOLI - Also known as frdR. Experimental evidence at protein level: Swiss-Prot protein existence level 1. This protein activates the expression of the nitrate reductase (narGHJI) and formate dehydrogenase-N (fdnGHI) operons and represses the transcription of the fumarate reductase (frdABCD) operon in response to a nitrate/nitrite induction signal transmitted by either the NarX or NarQ proteins. From Escherichia coli (strain K12).
    857..928     +  terminator     rrnB T1 terminator: transcription terminator T1 from the E. coli rrnB gene
    944..971     +  terminator     T7Te terminator: phage T7 early transcription terminator
   1234..1947    +  CDS            superfolder GFP: GFP variant that folds robustly even when fused to poorly folded proteins (Pédelacq et al., 2006)
   1974..2045    +  terminator     rrnB T1 terminator: transcription terminator T1 from the E. coli rrnB gene
   2061..2088    +  terminator     T7Te terminator: phage T7 early transcription terminator
   2095..2139    +  misc_feature   MCS (fragment): pUC18/19 multiple cloning site
   2146..2174    +  promoter       J23119 promoter (fragment): bacterial promoter (Registry of Standard Biological Parts BBa J23119)
   2209..2835    +  CDS            TetR: tetracycline repressor TetR; tetR; TetR binds to the tetracycline operator tetO to inhibit transcription. This inhibition can be relieved by adding tetracycline or doxycycline.
   2841..2927    +  terminator     rrnB T1 terminator: Escherichia coli rrnB; transcription terminator T1 from the E. coli rrnB gene
   3092..3680    -  rep_origin     ori: high-copy-number ColE1/pMB1/pBR322/pUC origin of replication
   3768..3862    -  terminator     lambda t0 terminator: transcription terminator from phage lambda
   3886..4542    -  CDS            cat: CAT_ECOLX - Experimental evidence at protein level: Swiss-Prot protein existence level 1. This enzyme is an effector of chloramphenicol resistance in bacteria. From Escherichia coli. This protein is used as a marker in many commonly used cloning vectors, such as pACYC184.
   4543..4641    -  promoter       cat promoter: promoter of the E. coli cat gene encoding chloramphenicol acetyltransferase
>Addgene plasmid #125114 | pSR358.4 | addgene full sequence | sequence record 247793 | Addgene NGS Result
AAGAAACCATTATTATCATGACATTAACCTATAAAAATAGGCGTATCACGAGGCCCTTTCGTCTTCACCT
CGAGTCCCTATCAGTGATAGAGATTGACATCCCTATCAGTGATAGAGATACTGAGCACATCAGCAGGACG
CACTGACCTAAGGATTTTTTCTAGAAGAATTATATACAACAAATGAGTAATCAGGAACCGGCTACTATCC
TGCTGATTGACGATCACCCGATGCTGCGAACTGGCGTAAAACAGCTTATCAGTATGGCACCAGATATCAC
CGTGGTTGGCGAAGCGAGTAATGGCGAACAGGGTATTGAACTGGCGGAGTCTCTTGATCCCGATCTGATC
CTGTTAGATCTCAATATGCCCGGCATGAACGGTCTGGAAACGCTGGATAAACTGCGCGAAAAGTCCCTCT
CAGGGCGCATTGTGGTATTCAGCGTCTCTAACCATGAAGAAGATGTGGTCACCGCACTGAAACGCGGCGC
GGATGGCTATCTGTTAAAAGATATGGAACCGGAAGATCTGCTGAAAGCATTGCATCAGGCAGCTGCTGGC
GAAATGGTATTAAGCGAAGCATTAACGCCTGTTCTGGCCGCCAGCTTGCGCGCTAACCGTGCCACTACTG
AGCGCGATGTTAACCAGTTAACCCCACGCGAGCTCGAAATACTCTGCCTGATCGCAGAAGGAAAGACAAA
CAAAGAAATAGGCGAGGAACTGTTTATTACGATTAAAACAGTCAAAACACATATTACGAATATTTTATCA
AAGCTGGATGTCAGTGACCGGACGCAGGCGGCGGTGTACGCACACCGAAATCATCTCGTGAATTAGTAAT
AATCTAGACCAGGCATCAAATAAAACGAAAGGCTCAGTCGAAAGACTGGGCCTTTCGTTTTATCTGTTGT
TTGTCGGTGAACGCTCTCTACTAGAGTCACACTGGCTCACCTTCGGGTGGGCCTTTCTGCGTTTATAGTA
AATCACTGCATAATTCGTGTCGCTCAAGGCGCACTCCCGTTCTGGATAATGTTTTTTGCGCCGACATCAT
AACGGTTCTGGCAAATATTCTGAAATGAGCTGGTTAGCTAGTCAGTGCCAATGGGTCCGGTGCGAGATAC
GACTCCGGTCTTATATAAAAATCAATCTCTGATTCGTTTTGCATATCTTCCAACTTGTATAAGATGAAGA
CAAGGAAAACGAAAGGAGGATCTGCAAAGAGGAGAAATACTAGATGCGTAAAGGCGAAGAGCTGTTCACT
GGTGTCGTCCCTATTCTGGTGGAACTGGATGGTGATGTCAACGGTCATAAGTTTTCCGTGCGTGGCGAGG
GTGAAGGTGACGCAACTAATGGTAAACTGACGCTGAAGTTCATCTGTACTACTGGTAAACTGCCGGTACC
TTGGCCGACTCTGGTAACGACGCTGACTTATGGTGTTCAGTGCTTTGCTCGTTATCCGGACCATATGAAG
CAGCATGACTTCTTCAAGTCCGCCATGCCGGAAGGCTATGTGCAGGAACGCACGATTTCCTTTAAGGATG
ACGGCACGTACAAAACGCGTGCGGAAGTGAAATTTGAAGGCGATACCCTGGTAAACCGCATTGAGCTGAA
AGGCATTGACTTTAAAGAAGACGGCAATATCCTGGGCCATAAGCTGGAATACAATTTTAACAGCCACAAT
GTTTACATCACCGCCGATAAACAAAAAAATGGCATTAAAGCGAATTTTAAAATTCGCCACAACGTGGAGG
ATGGCAGCGTGCAGCTGGCTGATCACTACCAGCAAAACACTCCAATCGGTGATGGTCCTGTTCTGCTGCC
AGACAATCACTATCTGAGCACGCAAAGCGTTCTGTCTAAAGATCCGAACGAGAAACGCGATCATATGGTT
CTGCTGGAGTTCGTAACCGCAGCGGGCATCACGCATGGTATGGATGAACTGTACAAATGATGATAATAAT
CTAGACCAGGCATCAAATAAAACGAAAGGCTCAGTCGAAAGACTGGGCCTTTCGTTTTATCTGTTGTTTG
TCGGTGAACGCTCTCTACTAGAGTCACACTGGCTCACCTTCGGGTGGGCCTTTCTGCGTTTATAGGTACC
CGTGGATCCTCTAGAGTCGACCTGCAGGCATGCAAGCTTTTTACGGCTAGCTCAGTCCTAGGTATAGTGC
TAGCCCAGCCAGAGAAACACTCTTTAACAGGGGGTAGTATGATGTCTCGTTTAGATAAAAGTAAAGTGAT
TAACAGCGCATTAGAGCTGCTTAATGAGGTCGGAATCGAAGGTTTAACAACCCGTAAACTCGCCCAGAAG
CTAGGTGTAGAGCAGCCTACATTGTATTGGCATGTAAAAAATAAGCGGGCTTTGCTCGACGCCTTAGCCA
TTGAGATGTTAGATAGGCACCATACTCACTTTTGCCCTTTAGAAGGGGAAAGCTGGCAAGATTTTTTACG
TAATAACGCTAAAAGTTTTAGATGTGCTTTACTAAGTCATCGCGATGGAGCAAAAGTACATTTAGGTACA
CGGCCTACAGAAAAACAGTATGAAACTCTCGAAAATCAATTAGCCTTTTTATGCCAACAAGGTTTTTCAC
TAGAGAATGCATTATATGCACTCAGCGCAGTGGGGCATTTTACTTTAGGTTGCGTATTGGAAGATCAAGA
GCATCAAGTCGCTAAAGAAGAAAGGGAAACACCTACTACTGATAGTATGCCGCCATTATTACGACAAGCT
ATCGAATTATTTGATCACCAAGGTGCAGAGCCAGCCTTCTTATTCGGCCTTGAATTGATCATATGCGGAT
TAGAAAAACAACTTAAATGTGAAAGTGGGTCTTAAGGCATCAAATAAAACGAAAGGCTCAGTCGAAAGAC
TGGGCCTTTCGTTTTATCTGTTGTTTGTCGGTGAACGCTCTCCTGAGTAGGACAAATCCGCCGCCCTAGA
CCTAGGGCGTTCGGCTGCGGCGAGCGGTATCAGCTCACTCAAAGGCGGTAATACGGTTATCCACAGAATC
AGGGGATAACGCATGCAAGAACATGTGAGCAAAAGGCCAGCAAAAGGCCAGGAACCGTAAAAAGGCCGCG
TTGCTGGCGTTTTTCCATAGGCTCCGCCCCCCTGACGAGCATCACAAAAATCGACGCTCAAGTCAGAGGT
GGCGAAACCCGACAGGACTATAAAGATACCAGGCGTTTCCCCCTGGAAGCTCCCTCGTGCGCTCTCCTGT
TCCGACCCTGCCGCTTACCGGATACCTGTCCGCCTTTCTCCCTTCGGGAAGCGTGGCGCTTTCTCATAGC
TCACGCTGTAGGTATCTCAGTTCGGTGTAGGTCGTTCGCTCCAAGCTGGGCTGTGTGCACGAACCCCCCG
TTCAGCCCGACCGCTGCGCCTTATCCGGTAACTATCGTCTTGAGTCCAACCCGGTAAGACACGACTTATC
GCCACTGGCAGCAGCCACTGGTAACAGGATTAGCAGAGCGAGGTATGTAGGCGGTGCTACAGAGTTCTTG
AAGTGGTGGCCTAACTACGGCTACACTAGAAGGACAGTATTTGGTATCTGCGCTCTGCTGAAGCCAGTTA
CCTTCGGAAAAAGAGTTGGTAGCTCTTGATCCGGCAAACAAACCACCGCTGGTAGCGGTGGTTTTTTTGT
TTGCAAGCAGCAGATTACGCGCAGAAAAAAAGGATCTCAAGAAGATCCTTTGATCTTTTCTACGGGGTCT
GACGCTCAGTGGAACGAAAACTCACGTTAAGGGATTTTGGTCATGACTAGTGCTTGGATTCTCACCAATA
AAAAACGCCCGGCGGCAACCGAGCGTTCTGAACAAATCCAGATGGAGTTCTGAGGTCATTACTGGATCTA
TCAACAGGAGTCCAAGCGAGCTCGATATCAAATTACGCCCCGCCCTGCCACTCATCGCAGTACTGTTGTA
ATTCATTAAGCATTCTGCCGACATGGAAGCCATCACAAACGGCATGATGAACCTGAATCGCCAGCGGCAT
CAGCACCTTGTCGCCTTGCGTATAATATTTGCCCATGGTGAAAACGGGGGCGAAGAAGTTGTCCATATTG
GCCACGTTTAAATCAAAACTGGTGAAACTCACCCAGGGATTGGCTGAGACGAAAAACATATTCTCAATAA
ACCCTTTAGGGAAATAGGCCAGGTTTTCACCATAACACGCCACATCTTGCGAATATATGTGTAGAAACTG
CCGGAAATCGTCGTGGTATTCACTCCAGAGCGATGAAAACGTTTCAGTTTGCTCATGGAAAACGGTGTAA
CAAGGGTGAACACTATCCCATATCACCAGCTCACCGTCTTTCATTGCCATACGAAATTCCGGATGAGCAT
TCATCAGGCGGGCAAGAATGTGAATAAAGGCCGGATAAAACTTGTGCTTATTTTTCTTTACGGTCTTTAA
AAAGGCCGTAATATCCAGCTGAACGGTCTGGTTATAGGTACATTGAGCAACTGACTGAAATGCCTCAAAA
TGTTCTTTACGATGCCATTGGGATATATCAACGGTGGTATATCCAGTGATTTTTTTCTCCATTTTAGCTT
CCTTAGCTCCTGAAAATCTCGATAACTCAAAAAATACGACCGGTAGTGATCTTATTTCATTATGGTGAAA
GTTGGAACCTCTTACGGGCCGGCCAACGTCTCATTTTCGCCAGATATCGACGTCT
